>Addgene plasmid #201016 | CMV-synaptophysin-Lime | addgene full sequence | sequence record 396438 | Addgene NGS Result
ACCGGTGGAGCTCGAATCACATGCAAGGAACTGAGGGACCCTGTGACTTCAGGACTCAACACCTCGGTGG
TGTTTGGCTTCCTGAACCTGGTGCTCTGGGTTGGCAACCTATGGTTCGTGTTCAAGGAGACAGGCTGGGC
CGCCCCATTCATGCGCGCACCTCCAGGCGCCCCAGAAAAGCAACCAGCTCCTGGCGATGCCTACGGCGAT
GCGGGCTATGGGCAGGGCCCCGGAGGCTATGGGCCCCAGGACTCCTACGGGCCTCAGGGTGGTTATCAAC
CCGATTACGGGCAGCCAGCCAGCGGCGGTGGCGGTGGCTACGGGCCTCAGGGCGACTATGGGCAGCAAGG
CTACGGCCAACAGGGTGCGCCCACCTCCTTCTCCAATCAGATGTCGGATCCGAAGCTTCGGTACCAAGCT
GCCTACCCTTACGATGTGCCCGATTACGCCTGATAGCTTACGTAGAACAAAAACTCATCTCAGAAGAGGA
TCTGAATAGCGCCGTCGACCATCATCATCATCATCATTGAGTTTAAACGGTCTCCAGCTTAAGTTTAAAC
CGCTGATCAGCCTCGACTGTGCCTTCTAGTTGCCAGCCATCTGTTGTTTGCCCCTCCCCCGTGCCTTCCT
TGACCCTGGAAGGTGCCACTCCCACTGTCCTTTCCTAATAAAATGAGGAAATTGCATCGCATTGTCTGAG
TAGGTGTCATTCTATTCTGGGGGGTGGGGTGGGGCAGGACAGCAAGGGGGAGGATTGGGAAGACAATAGC
AGGCATGCTGGGGATGCGGTGGGCTCTATGGCTTCTGAGGCGGAAAGAACCAGCTGGGGCTCTAGGGGGT
ATCCCC
[124 nt withheld, positions 847-970]
C
[91 nt withheld, positions 972-1062]
A
[49 nt withheld, positions 1064-1112]
CCTTTGACGTTGGAGTCCACGTTCTTT
[37 nt withheld, positions 1140-1176]
ACCCTATCTCGGTCTATTCTTTTGATTTATAAGGGATTTTGCCGATTTCGGCCTATTGGTTAAAAAATGA
GCTGATTTAACAAAAATTTAACGCGAATTAATTCTGTGGAATGTGTGTCAGTTAGGGTGTGGAAAGTCCC
AAGGCTCCCCAGCAGGCAGAAGTATGCAAAGCATGCATCTCAATTAGTCAGCAACCAGGTGTGGAAAGTC
CCCAGGCTCCCCAGCAGGCAGAAGTATGCAAAGCATGCATCTCAATTAGTCAGCAACCATAGTCCCGCCC
CTAACTCCGCCCATCCCGCCCCTAACTCCGCCCAGTTCCGCCCATTCTCCGCCCCATGGCTGACTAATTT
TTTTTATTTATGCAGAGGCCGAGGCCGCCTCTGCCTCTGAGCTATTCCAGAAGTAGTGAGGAGGCTTTTT
TGGAGGCCTAGGCTTTTGCAAAAAGCTCCCGGGAGCTTGTATATCCATTTTCGGATCTGATCAAGAGACA
GGATGAGGATCGTTTCGCATGATTGAACAAGATGGATTGCACGCAGGTTCTCCGGCCGCTTGGGTGGAGA
GGCTATTCGGCTATGACTGGGCACAACAGACAATCGGCTGCTCTGATGCCGCCGTGTTCCGGCTGTCAGC
GCAGGGGCGCCCGGTTCTTTTTGTCAAGACCGACCTGTCCGGTGCCCTGAATGAACTGCAGGACGAGGCA
GCGCGGCTATCGTGGCTGGCCACGACGGGCGTTCCTTGCGCAGCTGTGCTCGACGTTGTCACTGAAGCGG
GAAGGGACTGGCTGCTATTGGGCGAAGTGCCGGGGCAGGATCTCCTGTCATCTCACCTTGCTCCTGCCGA
GAAAGTATCCATCATGGCTGATGCAATGCGGCGGCTGCATACGCTTGATCCGGCTACCTGCCCATTCGAC
CACCAAGCGAAACATCGCATCGAGCGAGCACGTACTCGGATGGAAGCCGGTCTTGTCGATCAGGATGATC
TGGACGAAGAGCATCAGGGGCTCGCGCCAGCCGAACTGTTCGCCAGGCTCAAGGCGCGCATGCCCGACGG
CGAGGATCTCGTCGTGACCCATGGCGATGCCTGCTTGCCGAATATCATGGTGGAAAATGGCCGCTTTTCT
GGATTCATCGACTGTGGCCGGCTGGGTGTGGCGGACCGCTATCAGGACATAGCGTTGGCTACCCGTGATA
TTGCTGAAGAGCTTGGCGGCGAATGGGCTGACCGCTTCCTCGTGCTTTACGGTATCGCCGCTCCCGATTC
GCAGCGCATCGCCTTCTATCGCCTTCTTGACGAGTTCTTCTGAGCGGGACTCTGGGGTTCGAAATGACCG
ACCAAGCGACGCCCAACCTGCCATCACGAGATTTCGATTCCACCGCCGCCTTCTATGAAAGGTTGGGCTT
CGGAATCGTTTTCCGGGACGCCGGCTGGATGATCCTCCAGCGCAGGGATCTCATGCTGGAGTTCTTCGCC
CACCCCAACTTGTTTATTGCAGCTTATAATGGTTACAAATAAAGCAATAGCATCACAAATTTCACAAATA
AAGCATTTTTTTCACTGCATTCTAGTTGTGGTTTGTCCAAACTCATCAATGTATCTTATCATGTCTGTAT
ACCGTCGACCTCTAGCTAGAGCTTGGCGTAATCATGGTCATAGCTGTTTCCTGTGTGAAATTGTTATCCG
CTCACAATTCCACACAACATACGAGCCGGAAGCATAAAGTGTAAAGCCTGGGGTGCCTAATGAGTGAGCT
AACTCACATTAATTGCGTTGCGCTCACTGCCCGCTTTCCAGTCGGGAAACCTGTCGTGCCAGCTGCATTA
ATGAATCGGCCAACGCGCGGGGAGAGGCGGTTTGCGTATTGGGCGCTCTTCCGCTTCCTCGCTCACTGAC
TCGCTGCGCTCGGTCGTTCGGCTGCGGCGAGCGGTATCAGCTCACTCAAAGGCGGTAATACGGTTATCCA
CAGAATCAGGGGATAACGCAGGAAAGAACATGTGAGCAAAAGGCCAGCAAAAGGCCAGGAACCGTAAAAA
GGCCGCGTTGCTGGCGTTTTTCCATAGGCTCCGCCCCCCTGACGAGCATCACAAAAATCGACGCTCAAGT
CAGAGGTGGCGAAACCCGACAGGACTATAAAGATACCAGGCGTTTCCCCCTGGAAGCTCCCTCGTGCGCT
CTCCTGTTCCGACCCTGCCGCTTACCGGATACCTGTCCGCCTTTATCCCTTCGGGAAGCGTGGCGCTTTC
TCATAGCTCACGCTGTAGGTATCTCAGTTCGGTGTAGGTCGTTCGCTCCAAGCTGGGCTGTGTGCACGAA
CCCCCCGTTCAGCCCGACCGCTGCGCCTTATCCGGTAACTATCGTCTTGAGTCCAACCCGGTAAGACACG
ACTTATCGCCACTGGCAGCAGCCACTGGTAACAGGATTAGCAGAGCGAGGTATGTAGGCGGTGCTACAGA
GTTCTTGAAGTGGTGGCCTAACTACGGCTACACTAGAAGAACAGTATTTGGTATCTGCGCTCTGCTGAAG
CCAGTTACCTTCGGAAAAAGAGTTGGTAGCTCTTGATCCGGCAAACAAACCACCGCTGGTAGCGGTGGTT
TTTTTGTTTGCAAGCAGCAGATTACGCGCAGAAAAAAAGGATCTCAAGAAGATCCTTTGATCTTTTCTAC
GGGGTCTGACGCTCAGTGGAACGAAAACTCACGTTAAGGGATTTTGGTCATGAGATTATCAAAAAGGATC
TTCACCTAGATCCTTTTAAATTAAAAATGAAGTTTTAAATCAATCTAAAGTATATATGAGTAAACTTGGT
CTGACAGTTACCAATGCTTAATCAGTGAGGCACCTATCTCAGCGATCTGTCTATTTCGTTCATCCATAGT
TGCCTGACTCCCCGTCGTGTAGATAACTACGATACGGGAGGGCTTACCATCTGGCCCCAGTGCTGCAATG
ATACCGCGAGACCCACGCTCACCGGCTCCAGATTTATCAGCAATAAACCAGCCAGCCGGAAGGGCCGAGC
GCAGAAGTGGTCCTGCAACTTTATCCGCCTCCATCCAGTCTATTAATTGTTGCCGGGAAGCTAGAGTAAG
TAGTTCGCCAGTTAATAGTTTGCGCAACGTTGTTGCCATTGCTACAGGCATCGTGGTGTCACGCTCGTCG
TTTGGTATGGCTTCATTCAGCTCCGGTTCCCAACGATCAAGGCGAGTTACATGATCCCCCATGTTGTGCA
AAAAAGCGGTTAGCTCCTTCGGTCCTCCGATCGTTGTCAGAAGTAAGTTGGCCGCAGTGTTATCACTCAT
GGTTATGGCAGCACTGCATAATTCTCTTACTGTCATGCCATCCGTAAGATGCTTTTCTGTGACTGGTGAG
TACTCAACCAAGTCATTCTGAGAATAGTGTATGCGGCGACCGAGTTGCTCTTGCCCGGCGTCAATACGGG
ATAATACCGCGCCACATAGCAGAACTTTAAAAGTGCTCATCATTGGAAAACGTTCTTCGGGGCGAAAACT
CTCAAGGATCTTACCGCTGTTGAGATCCAGTTCGATGTAACCCACTCGTGCACCCAACTGATCTTCAGCA
TCTTTTACTTTCACCAGCGTTTCTGGGTGAGCAAAAACAGGAAGGCAAAATGCCGCAAAAAAGGGAATAA
GGGCGACACGGAAATGTTGAATACTCATACTCTTCCTTTTTCAATATTATTGAAGCATTTATCAGGGTTA
TTGTCTCATGAGCGGATACATATTTGAATGTATTTAGAAAAATAAACAAATAGGGGTTCCGCGCACATTT
CCCCGAAAAGTGCCACCTGACGTCGACGGATCGGGAGATCTCCCGATCCCCTATGGTGCACTCTCAGTAC
AATCTGCTCTGATGCCGCATAGTTAAGCCAGTATCTGCTCCCTGCTTGTGTGTTGGAGGTCGCTGAGTAG
TGCGCGAGCAAAATTTAAGCTACAACAAGGCAAGGCTTGACCGACAATTGCATGAAGAATCTGCTTAGGG
TTAGGCGTTTTGCGCTGCTTCGCGATGTACGGGCCAGATATACGCGTTGACATTGATTATTGACTAGTTA
TTAATAGTAATCAATTACGGGGTCATTAGTTCATAGCCCATATATGGAGTTCCGCGTTACATAACTTACG
GTAAATGGCCCGCCTGGCTGACCGCCCAACGACCCCCGCCCATTGACGTCAATAATGACGTATGTTCCCA
TAGTAACGCCAATAGGGACTTTCCATTGACGTCAATGGGTGGAGTATTTACGGTAAACTGCCCACTTGGC
AGTACATCAAGTGTATCATATGCCAAGTACGCCCCCTATTGACGTCAATGACGGTAAATGGCCCGCCTGG
CATTATGCCCAGTACATGACCTTATGGGACTTTCCTACTTGGCAGTACATCTACGTATTAGTCATCGCTA
TTACCATGGTGATGCGGTTTTGGCAGTACATCAATGGGCGTGGATAGCGGTTTGACTCACGGGGATTTCC
AAGTCTCCACCCCATTGACGTCAATGGGAGTTTGTTTTGGCACCAAAATCAACGGGACTTTCCAAAATGT
CGTAACAACTCCGCCCCATTGACGCAAATGGGCGGTAGGCGTGTACGGTGGGAGGTCTATATAAGCAGAG
CTCTCTGGCTAACTAGAGAACCCACTGCTTACTGGCTTATCGAAATTAATACGACTCACTATAGGGAGAC
CCAAGCTGGCTAGCGTTTAAACGGGCCCTCTAGACTCGAGCTCAAGCTTGCCACCATGGACGTGGTGAAT
CAGCTGGTGGCTGGGGGTCAGTTCCGGGTGGTCAAGGAGCCCCTTGGCTTCGTGAAGGTGCTGCAGTGGG
TCTTTGCCATCTTCGCCTTTGCTACGTGCGGCAGCTACACCGGAGAGCTTCGGCTGAGCGTGGAGTGTGC
CAACAAGACGGAGAGTGCCCTCAACATCGAAGTCGAATTTGAGTACCCATTCAGGCTGCACCAAGTGTAC
TTTGATGCACCCTCCTGCGTTAAAGGGGGCACTACCAAGATCTTCCTAGTTGGTGACTACTCCTCCTCGG
CTGAATTCTTTGTCACCGTGGCTGTGTTTGCCTTCCTCTACTCCATGGGGGCCCTGGCCACCTACATCTT
CCTGCAGAACAAGTACCGAGAGAACAACAAAGGGCCAATGATGGACTTCCTGGCCACAGCAGTGTTCGCT
TTCATGTGGCTAGTTAGCTCATCCGCCTGGGCCAAAGGCCTGTCCGATGTGAAGATGGCCACTGACCCAG
AGAACATTATCAAGGAGATGCCTATGTGCCGCCAGACAGATCTAGCCACCATGATGGTGAGTAAAGGAGA
AGAACTTTTCACTGGAGTGGTGCCTATCCTGGTGGAACTGGATGGCGACGTGAACGGCCACAAGTTCAGC
GTTAGAGGCGAAGGCGAAGGGGATGCCACAAACGGCAAGCTGACCCTGAAGTTCATCAGCACCACAGGCA
AGCTGCCCGTGCCTTGGCCTACACTGGTCACAACACTGACCTACGGCGTGCAGAGCTTCAGCAGATACCC
CGACCACATGAAGCGGCACGATTTCTTCAAGAGCGCCATGCCAGAGGGCTACGTGCAAGAGAGAACCATC
AGCTTCAAGGACGACGGCACCTACAAGACCAGAGCCGAAGTGAAGTTCGAGGGCGACACCCTGGTCAACC
GGATCGAGCTGAAGGGCATCGACTTCAAAGAGGACGGCAACATCCTGGGCCACAAACTTGAGTACAACTT
CAACGACCACCAGGTCTACATCACCGCCGACAAGCAGAAGAACGGCATCAAGGCCAACTTCAAGATCCGG
CACAACGTGGAAGATGGCAGCGTGCAGCTGGCCGATCACTACCAGCAGAACACACCCATCGGAGATGGCC
CTGTGCTGCTGCCCGATAACCACTACCTGTTCACCACCAGCACACTGAGCAAGGACCCCAACGAGAAGCG
GGACCACATGGTGCTGCTGGAATTTGTGACCGCCGCCGGCATTACACATGGCATGGATGAACTATACAAA
Features (pLannotate 1.2.2; 23 found; start..end, strand, type, name):
     19..393     +  CDS            Syp (fragment): SYPH_RAT - Experimental evidence at protein level: Swiss-Prot protein existence level 1. Possibly involved in structural functions as organizing other membrane components or in targeting the vesicles to the plasma membrane. Involved in the regulation of short-term and long-term synaptic plasticity (By similarity). From Rattus norvegicus (Rat).
    510..527     +  CDS            capTEV™ (fragment): composite tag for in vivo biotinylation, TEV protease cleavage, and 6xHis tagging
    577..801     +  polyA_signal   bGH poly(A) signal: bovine growth hormone polyadenylation signal
    805..826     +  promoter       SV40 promoter (fragment): SV40 enhancer and early promoter
    847..1275    +  rep_origin     f1 ori (sequence partly withheld): f1 bacteriophage origin of replication; arrow indicates direction of (+) strand synthesis
   1289..1618    +  promoter       SV40 promoter: SV40 enhancer and early promoter
   1685..2476    +  CDS            neo: KKA2_KLEPN - Also known as kan, nptII. Experimental evidence at protein level: Swiss-Prot protein existence level 1. Resistance to kanamycin, neomycin, paromomycin, ribostamycin, butirosin and gentamicin B. From Klebsiella pneumoniae.
   2500..2658    +  CDS            ble (fragment): BLE_KLEPN - Experimental evidence at protein level: Swiss-Prot protein existence level 1. Binding protein with a strong affinity to the bleomycin family of antibiotics. Binds to CL990; an antimitotic-antibiotic compound. From Klebsiella pneumoniae.
   2653..2774    +  polyA_signal   SV40 poly(A) signal: SV40 polyadenylation signal
   2847..2863    -  protein_bind   lac operator: The lac repressor binds to the lac operator to inhibit transcription in E. coli. This inhibition can be relieved by adding lactose or isopropyl-β-D-thiogalactopyranoside (IPTG). lac repressor encoded by lacI
   2871..2901    -  promoter       lac promoter: promoter for the E. coli lac operon
   2916..2937    -  protein_bind   CAP binding site: CAP binding activates transcription in the presence of cAMP. E. coli catabolite activator protein
   2950..3042    -  CDS            lacI (fragment): lac repressor; lacI; The lac repressor binds to the lac operator to inhibit transcription in E. coli. This inhibition can be relieved by adding lactose or isopropyl-β-D-thiogalactopyranoside (IPTG).
   3225..3813    -  rep_origin     ori: high-copy-number ColE1/pMB1/pBR322/pUC origin of replication
   3984..4844    -  CDS            AmpR: β-lactamase; bla; confers resistance to ampicillin, carbenicillin, and related antibiotics
   4845..4949    -  promoter       AmpR promoter: bla
   5008..5060    -  misc_feature   bom (fragment): basis of mobility region from pBR322
   5215..5594    +  enhancer       CMV enhancer: human cytomegalovirus immediate early enhancer
   5595..5798    +  promoter       CMV promoter: human cytomegalovirus (CMV) immediate early promoter
   5794..5827    +  LTR            5' LTR (truncated) (fragment): truncated 5' long terminal repeat (LTR) from HIV-1
   5843..5861    +  promoter       T7 promoter: promoter for bacteriophage T7 RNA polymerase
   5907..6464    +  CDS            Syp (fragment): SYPH_MOUSE - Experimental evidence at protein level: Swiss-Prot protein existence level 1. Possibly involved in structural functions as organizing other membrane components or in targeting the vesicles to the plasma membrane (By similarity). Involved in the regulation of short-term and long-term synaptic plasticity. From Mus musculus (Mouse).
   6480..7196    +  CDS            moxGFP: moxGFP is a basic (constitutively fluorescent) green fluorescent protein published in 2015, derived from Aequorea victoria. It is reported to be a rapidly-maturing monomer.
