[The description below was written by a language model from this plasmid's Addgene catalogue record and pLannotate feature annotations shown in this document.]
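Description:
CMV-synaptophysin-Lime is a mammalian expression plasmid built on the pcDNA3 backbone that expresses Lime fused to synaptophysin, placing it in the lumen of synaptic vesicles. According to the associated publication title, Lime is an improved genetically encoded pH sensor engineered from superecliptic pHluorin. The plasmid is maintained in E. coli through a high-copy ColE1/pUC-type origin and an ampicillin resistance gene (β-lactamase). It also carries an f1 phage origin and an SV40 promoter-driven neomycin phosphotransferase cassette with an SV40 polyadenylation signal, which allows G418 selection of transfected mammalian cells.

The expression unit consists of the human CMV immediate-early enhancer and promoter, followed by a T7 promoter, the fusion coding sequence and the bovine growth hormone polyadenylation signal. In the circular sequence the annotation shows an N-terminal portion of synaptophysin, then a GFP-family open reading frame (matched by the annotation software to moxGFP, and presumably corresponding to Lime), and then the remaining synaptophysin sequence continuing across the numbering origin. This arrangement indicates that the sensor is inserted within synaptophysin rather than appended to an end, consistent with display on a lumenal loop. There the fluorescence would be quenched in the acidic vesicle interior and rise on exocytosis. The record lists the insert species as mouse, although one synaptophysin fragment matched the rat protein best. The sequenced record is 7,196 nt, somewhat larger than the catalogued size of 6,780 bp. Short hits to a capTEV tag, HIV-1 LTR, ble and lacI are fragments and probably incidental matches or backbone remnants. The construct is suited to imaging synaptic vesicle pH and vesicle exo- and endocytosis in transfected neurons.
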