Addgene plasmid #201016: CMV-synaptophysin-Lime
Purpose: Expresses Lime in synaptic vesicle lumen by fusion to synaptophysin
Depositing lab: Jaime de Juan-Sanz. Depositing organization: Institut du Cerveau et de la Moelle Epiniere, Hôpital Pitié Salpêtrière. Publication: Rational Engineering of an Improved Genetically Encoded pH Sensor Based on Superecliptic pHluorin. Shen Y, Wen Y, Sposini S, Vishwanath AA, Abdelfattah AS, Schreiter ER, Lemieux MJ, de Juan-Sanz J, Perrais D, Campbell RE. ACS Sens. 2023 Aug 25;8(8):3014-3022. doi: 10.1021/acssensors.3c00484. Epub 2023 Jul 23. PubMed 37481776.
Backbone
  Vector backbone: pCDNA3
  Total vector size (bp): 6780
  Vector type: Mammalian Expression
Growth in bacteria
  Bacterial resistance: Ampicillin, 100 μg/mL
  Growth temperature: 37°C
  Growth strain: DH5alpha
  Copy number: High Copy
Gene/Insert
  Gene/Insert name: Synaptophysin-Lime
  Species: M. musculus (mouse)
  Insert size (bp): 1728
  Entrez Gene: Syp (a.k.a. A230093K24Rik, Syn, p38)
  Promoter: CMV
  Cloning method: Gibson Cloning
  Sequencing primers: 5′ CGCAAATGGGCGGTAGGCGTG; 3′ TAGAAGGCACAGTCGAGG
Terms and licenses: Academic/Nonprofit Terms; Industry Terms: Not Available to Industry
How to cite: CMV-synaptophysin-Lime was a gift from Jaime de Juan-Sanz (Addgene plasmid # 201016 ; http://n2t.net/addgene:201016 ; RRID:Addgene_201016)
